Addgene plasmid #129796: ORF18(G145A)-3xFLAG pCDNA4
Purpose: Expresses KSHV ORF18 (G145A) with Cterm 3xFLAG tag in mammalian cells
Depositing lab: Britt Glaunsinger. Depositing organization: University of California, Berkeley. Publication: The interaction between ORF18 and ORF30 is required for late gene expression in Kaposi's sarcoma-associated herpesvirus. Castaneda AF, Glaunsinger BA. J Virol. 2018 Oct 10. pii: JVI.01488-18. doi: 10.1128/JVI.01488-18. PubMed 30305361.
Backbone
  Vector backbone: pcDNA4/TO
  Backbone size w/o insert (bp): 5168
  Total vector size (bp): 5928
  Vector type: Mammalian Expression
Growth in bacteria
  Bacterial resistance: Ampicillin, 100 μg/mL
  Growth temperature: 37°C
  Growth strain: DH5alpha
  Copy number: High Copy
Gene/Insert
  Gene/Insert name: ORF18
  Species: Kaposi's sarcoma-associated herpesvirus (HHV-8)
  Insert size (bp): 771
  Mutation: changed Glycine 145 to Alanine
  Entrez Gene: ORF18 (a.k.a. HHV8GK18_gp22)
  Promoter: CMV
  Tag / fusion protein: 3xFLAG (C terminal on backbone)
  Cloning method: Ligation Independent Cloning
  Sequencing primers: 5′ CGCAAATGGGCGGTAGGCGTG; 3′ TAGAAGGCACAGTCGAGG
Terms and licenses: Academic/Nonprofit Terms; Industry Terms: Not Available to Industry
How to cite: ORF18(G145A)-3xFLAG pCDNA4 was a gift from Britt Glaunsinger (Addgene plasmid # 129796 ; http://n2t.net/addgene:129796 ; RRID:Addgene_129796)
