[The description below was written by a language model from this plasmid's Addgene catalogue record and pLannotate feature annotations shown in this document.]
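Description:
ORF18(G145A)-3xFLAG pCDNA4 is a mammalian expression plasmid built on the pcDNA4/TO backbone, about 5.9 kb in total, that produces a point mutant of the Kaposi's sarcoma-associated herpesvirus (HHV-8) ORF18 protein. It is maintained in E. coli through a high-copy ColE1/pUC-type origin with ampicillin selection from the β-lactamase gene. An f1 origin is also present. A second marker cassette places the Sh ble (bleomycin/Zeocin resistance) gene behind tandem SV40 early and EM7 promoters and ends in an SV40 polyadenylation signal, so Zeocin selection is possible in mammalian cells as well as in bacteria.

The expression unit consists of the human CMV immediate-early enhancer and promoter, followed by two short tet operator-like matches. This fits the pcDNA4/TO design, in which transcription is constitutive in ordinary cells but can be repressed, and then induced with tetracycline, in cells expressing the Tet repressor. Downstream lies the 771 bp ORF18 coding sequence, carrying a glycine-to-alanine substitution at residue 145, and the unit is closed by the bovine growth hormone polyadenylation signal. The catalogue describes a C-terminal 3xFLAG tag supplied by the backbone, although the automated annotation flags only a single FLAG fragment in that region. ORF18 is annotated as a UL79-family protein that links viral DNA replication to late gene transcription. The associated study concerns the ORF18–ORF30 interaction required for KSHV late gene expression, so the plasmid likely serves to express the mutant by transfection and detect or immunoprecipitate it through the FLAG epitope. The record does not state what effect the G145A change has.
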