Features (pLannotate 1.2.2; 23 found; start..end, strand, type, name):
     28..80      -  misc_feature   bom (fragment): basis of mobility region from pBR322
    235..614     +  enhancer       CMV enhancer: human cytomegalovirus immediate early enhancer
    615..818     +  promoter       CMV promoter: human cytomegalovirus (CMV) immediate early promoter
    820..839     +  promoter       PLtetO-1 promoter (fragment): modified phage lambda PL promoter with tet operator sites (Lutz and Bujard, 1997)
    841..860     +  promoter       PLtetO-1 promoter (fragment): modified phage lambda PL promoter with tet operator sites (Lutz and Bujard, 1997)
    868..901     +  promoter       TRE3GV promoter (fragment): 3rd-generation Tet-responsive promoter that can be activated by binding of Tet-On® 3G, optimized for retroviral and lentiviral vectors
   1032..1802    +  CDS            ORF18: UL79_HHV8P - Protein inferred from homology: Swiss-Prot protein existence level 3. Plays a role in the expression of late transcripts bridging viral DNA replication and late gene expression during infection. From Human herpesvirus 8 type P (isolate GK18) (HHV-8) (Kaposi's sarcoma-associated herpesvirus).
   1893..1913    +  CDS            FLAG (fragment): FLAG® epitope tag, followed by an enterokinase cleavage site
   1945..2169    +  polyA_signal   bGH poly(A) signal: bovine growth hormone polyadenylation signal
   2173..2194    +  promoter       SV40 promoter (fragment): SV40 enhancer and early promoter
   2215..2643    +  rep_origin     f1 ori (sequence partly withheld): f1 bacteriophage origin of replication; arrow indicates direction of (+) strand synthesis
   2657..2986    +  promoter       SV40 promoter: SV40 enhancer and early promoter
   3034..3081    +  promoter       EM7 promoter: synthetic bacterial promoter&nbsp
   3100..3474    +  CDS            BleoR: antibiotic-binding protein; Sh ble from Streptoalloteichus hindustanus; confers resistance to bleomycin, phleomycin, and Zeocin™
   3484..3609    +  CDS            ble (fragment): BLE_KLEPN - Experimental evidence at protein level: Swiss-Prot protein existence level 1. Binding protein with a strong affinity to the bleomycin family of antibiotics. Binds to CL990; an antimitotic-antibiotic compound. From Klebsiella pneumoniae.
   3604..3725    +  polyA_signal   SV40 poly(A) signal: SV40 polyadenylation signal
   3798..3814    -  protein_bind   lac operator: The lac repressor binds to the lac operator to inhibit transcription in E. coli. This inhibition can be relieved by adding lactose or isopropyl-β-D-thiogalactopyranoside (IPTG). lac repressor encoded by lacI
   3822..3852    -  promoter       lac promoter: promoter for the E. coli lac operon
   3867..3888    -  protein_bind   CAP binding site: CAP binding activates transcription in the presence of cAMP. E. coli catabolite activator protein
   3901..3993    -  CDS            lacI (fragment): lac repressor; lacI; The lac repressor binds to the lac operator to inhibit transcription in E. coli. This inhibition can be relieved by adding lactose or isopropyl-β-D-thiogalactopyranoside (IPTG).
   4176..4764    -  rep_origin     ori: high-copy-number ColE1/pMB1/pBR322/pUC origin of replication
   4935..5795    -  CDS            AmpR: β-lactamase; bla; confers resistance to ampicillin, carbenicillin, and related antibiotics
   5796..5900    -  promoter       AmpR promoter: bla
>Addgene plasmid #129796 | ORF18(G145A)-3xFLAG pCDNA4 | addgene full sequence | sequence record 257099 | Addgene NGS Result
GACGGATCGGGAGATCTCCCGATCCCCTATGGTGCACTCTCAGTACAATCTGCTCTGATGCCGCATAGTT
AAGCCAGTATCTGCTCCCTGCTTGTGTGTTGGAGGTCGCTGAGTAGTGCGCGAGCAAAATTTAAGCTACA
ACAAGGCAAGGCTTGACCGACAATTGCATGAAGAATCTGCTTAGGGTTAGGCGTTTTGCGCTGCTTCGCG
ATGTACGGGCCAGATATACGCGTTGACATTGATTATTGACTAGTTATTAATAGTAATCAATTACGGGGTC
ATTAGTTCATAGCCCATATATGGAGTTCCGCGTTACATAACTTACGGTAAATGGCCCGCCTGGCTGACCG
CCCAACGACCCCCGCCCATTGACGTCAATAATGACGTATGTTCCCATAGTAACGCCAATAGGGACTTTCC
ATTGACGTCAATGGGTGGAGTATTTACGGTAAACTGCCCACTTGGCAGTACATCAAGTGTATCATATGCC
AAGTACGCCCCCTATTGACGTCAATGATGGTAAATGGCCCGCCTGGCATTATGCCCAGTACATGACCTTA
TGGGACTTTCCTACTTGGCAGTACATCTACGTATTAGTCATCGCTATTACCATGGTGATGCGGTTTTGGC
AGTACATCAATGGGCGTGGATAGCGGTTTGACTCACGGGGATTTCCAAGTCTCCACCCCATTGACGTCAA
TGGGAGTTTGTTTTGGCACCAAAATCAACGGGACTTTCCAAAATGTCGTAACAACTCCGCCCCATTGACG
CAAATGGGCGGTAGGCGTGTACGGTGGGAGGTCTATATAAGCAGAGCTCTCCCTATCAGTGATAGAGATC
TCCCTATCAGTGATAGAGATCGTCGACGAGCTCGTTTAGTGAACCGTCAGATCGCCTGGAGACGCCATCC
ACGCTGTTTTGACCTCCATAGAAGACACCGGGACCGATCCAGCCTCCGGACTCTAGCGTTTAAACTTAAG
CTTGGTACCGAGCTCGGATCCACTAGTCCAGTGTGGTGGAATTCTGCAGATATGCTCGGAAAATACGTGT
GTGAGACCGAGCCGCTGAGCCCGGGGCTTAGGAGGCTCATGTGGCGCTTTTTGCAAAATAAGAATTTAAA
TACATTCCACGCCCAAGAGCTGCGTTTTATTCATTTGGTTCTCTGCAGGATGTACAATTTCGGTCTAAAT
GTGTACCTGTTAAGGGAGGCTACTGCCAATGCCGGGACCTACGACGAGGTGGTCCTGGGACGCAAGGTTC
CTGCGGAGGTGTGGAAGCTCGTGTACGATGGGCTCGAGGAGATGGGCGTGTCAAGTGAGATGCTGCTGTG
TGAGGCATACCGGGACAGCCTCTGGATGCACTTGAACGATAAGGTGGGGCTCTTGAGGGGCCTGGCGAAT
TATCTGTTTCACCGGCTAGGGGTCACCCACGACGTTCGCATCGCCCCGGAAAACCTGGTGGACGCAAACT
TTTTGTTTAATCTGGGAAGTGTGCTCCCCTGCAGGCTGCTCCTTGCGGCGGGCTACTGCCTCGCCTTTTG
GGGCAGCGATGAACACGAACGCTGGGTGCGCTTCTTCGCCCAGAAGCTTTTCATTTGCTACCTGATAGTC
TCCGGGCGTCTTATGACACAGAGGTCTCTGCTAGTTTGGGCCAGCGAAACGGGCTATCCCGGTCCGGTGG
AGGCAGTCTGTCGCGACATCCGCTCCATGTACGGCATACGAACGTATGCGGTCTCGGGTTATCTTCCGGC
TCCGTCCGAAGCGCAGCTGGCCTACCTTGGTGCGTTTAACAACAACGCGGTTTCAGATCCAGCACAGTGG
CGGCCGCTCGAGGGAGGCGGTGGAGCCGACTACAAGGACCACGACGGCGACTACAAGGACCACGACATCG
ACTACAAGGACGACGACGACAAGGGGCCCGTTTAAACCCGCTGATCAGCCTCGACTGTGCCTTCTAGTTG
CCAGCCATCTGTTGTTTGCCCCTCCCCCGTGCCTTCCTTGACCCTGGAAGGTGCCACTCCCACTGTCCTT
TCCTAATAAAATGAGGAAATTGCATCGCATTGTCTGAGTAGGTGTCATTCTATTCTGGGGGGTGGGGTGG
GGCAGGACAGCAAGGGGGAGGATTGGGAAGACAATAGCAGGCATGCTGGGGATGCGGTGGGCTCTATGGC
TTCTGAGGCGGAAAGAACCAGCTGGGGCTCTAGGGGGTATCCCC
[124 nt withheld, positions 2215-2338]
C
[91 nt withheld, positions 2340-2430]
A
[49 nt withheld, positions 2432-2480]
CCTTTGACGTTGGAGTCCACGTTCTTT
[37 nt withheld, positions 2508-2544]
ACCCTATCTCGGTCTATTCTTTTGATTTATAAGGGATTTTGCCGATTTCGGCCTATTGGTTAAAAAATGA
GCTGATTTAACAAAAATTTAACGCGAATTAATTCTGTGGAATGTGTGTCAGTTAGGGTGTGGAAAGTCCC
CAGGCTCCCCAGCAGGCAGAAGTATGCAAAGCATGCATCTCAATTAGTCAGCAACCAGGTGTGGAAAGTC
CCCAGGCTCCCCAGCAGGCAGAAGTATGCAAAGCATGCATCTCAATTAGTCAGCAACCATAGTCCCGCCC
CTAACTCCGCCCATCCCGCCCCTAACTCCGCCCAGTTCCGCCCATTCTCCGCCCCATGGCTGACTAATTT
TTTTTATTTATGCAGAGGCCGAGGCCGCCTCTGCCTCTGAGCTATTCCAGAAGTAGTGAGGAGGCTTTTT
TGGAGGCCTAGGCTTTTGCAAAAAGCTCCCGGGAGCTTGTATATCCATTTTCGGATCTGATCAGCACGTG
TTGACAATTAATCATCGGCATAGTATATCGGCATAGTATAATACGACAAGGTGAGGAACTAAACCATGGC
CAAGTTGACCAGTGCCGTTCCGGTGCTCACCGCGCGCGACGTCGCCGGAGCGGTCGAGTTCTGGACCGAC
CGGCTCGGGTTCTCCCGGGACTTCGTGGAGGACGACTTCGCCGGTGTGGTCCGGGACGACGTGACCCTGT
TCATCAGCGCGGTCCAGGACCAGGTGGTGCCGGACAACACCCTGGCCTGGGTGTGGGTGCGCGGCCTGGA
CGAGCTGTACGCCGAGTGGTCGGAGGTCGTGTCCACGAACTTCCGGGACGCCTCCGGGCCGGCCATGACC
GAGATCGGCGAGCAGCCGTGGGGGCGGGAGTTCGCCCTGCGCGACCCGGCCGGCAACTGCGTGCACTTCG
TGGCCGAGGAGCAGGACTGACACGTGCTACGAGATTTCGATTCCACCGCCGCCTTCTATGAAAGGTTGGG
CTTCGGAATCGTTTTCCGGGACGCCGGCTGGATGATCCTCCAGCGCGGGGATCTCATGCTGGAGTTCTTC
GCCCACCCCAACTTGTTTATTGCAGCTTATAATGGTTACAAATAAAGCAATAGCATCACAAATTTCACAA
ATAAAGCATTTTTTTCACTGCATTCTAGTTGTGGTTTGTCCAAACTCATCAATGTATCTTATCATGTCTG
TATACCGTCGACCTCTAGCTAGAGCTTGGCGTAATCATGGTCATAGCTGTTTCCTGTGTGAAATTGTTAT
CCGCTCACAATTCCACACAACATACGAGCCGGAAGCATAAAGTGTAAAGCCTGGGGTGCCTAATGAGTGA
GCTAACTCACATTAATTGCGTTGCGCTCACTGCCCGCTTTCCAGTCGGGAAACCTGTCGTGCCAGCTGCA
TTAATGAATCGGCCAACGCGCGGGGAGAGGCGGTTTGCGTATTGGGCGCTCTTCCGCTTCCTCGCTCACT
GACTCGCTGCGCTCGGTCGTTCGGCTGCGGCGAGCGGTATCAGCTCACTCAAAGGCGGTAATACGGTTAT
CCACAGAATCAGGGGATAACGCAGGAAAGAACATGTGAGCAAAAGGCCAGCAAAAGGCCAGGAACCGTAA
AAAGGCCGCGTTGCTGGCGTTTTTCCATAGGCTCCGCCCCCCTGACGAGCATCACAAAAATCGACGCTCA
AGTCAGAGGTGGCGAAACCCGACAGGACTATAAAGATACCAGGCGTTTCCCCCTGGAAGCTCCCTCGTGC
GCTCTCCTGTTCCGACCCTGCCGCTTACCGGATACCTGTCCGCCTTTCTCCCTTCGGGAAGCGTGGCGCT
TTCTCATAGCTCACGCTGTAGGTATCTCAGTTCGGTGTAGGTCGTTCGCTCCAAGCTGGGCTGTGTGCAC
GAACCCCCCGTTCAGCCCGACCGCTGCGCCTTATCCGGTAACTATCGTCTTGAGTCCAACCCGGTAAGAC
ACGACTTATCGCCACTGGCAGCAGCCACTGGTAACAGGATTAGCAGAGCGAGGTATGTAGGCGGTGCTAC
AGAGTTCTTGAAGTGGTGGCCTAACTACGGCTACACTAGAAGAACAGTATTTGGTATCTGCGCTCTGCTG
AAGCCAGTTACCTTCGGAAAAAGAGTTGGTAGCTCTTGATCCGGCAAACAAACCACCGCTGGTAGCGGTG
GTTTTTTTGTTTGCAAGCAGCAGATTACGCGCAGAAAAAAAGGATCTCAAGAAGATCCTTTGATCTTTTC
TACGGGGTCTGACGCTCAGTGGAACGAAAACTCACGTTAAGGGATTTTGGTCATGAGATTATCAAAAAGG
ATCTTCACCTAGATCCTTTTAAATTAAAAATGAAGTTTTAAATCAATCTAAAGTATATATGAGTAAACTT
GGTCTGACAGTTACCAATGCTTAATCAGTGAGGCACCTATCTCAGCGATCTGTCTATTTCGTTCATCCAT
AGTTGCCTGACTCCCCGTCGTGTAGATAACTACGATACGGGAGGGCTTACCATCTGGCCCCAGTGCTGCA
ATGATACCGCGAGACCCACGCTCACCGGCTCCAGATTTATCAGCAATAAACCAGCCAGCCGGAAGGGCCG
AGCGCAGAAGTGGTCCTGCAACTTTATCCGCCTCCATCCAGTCTATTAATTGTTGCCGGGAAGCTAGAGT
AAGTAGTTCGCCAGTTAATAGTTTGCGCAACGTTGTTGCCATTGCTACAGGCATCGTGGTGTCACGCTCG
TCGTTTGGTATGGCTTCATTCAGCTCCGGTTCCCAACGATCAAGGCGAGTTACATGATCCCCCATGTTGT
GCAAAAAAGCGGTTAGCTCCTTCGGTCCTCCGATCGTTGTCAGAAGTAAGTTGGCCGCAGTGTTATCACT
CATGGTTATGGCAGCACTGCATAATTCTCTTACTGTCATGCCATCCGTAAGATGCTTTTCTGTGACTGGT
GAGTACTCAACCAAGTCATTCTGAGAATAGTGTATGCGGCGACCGAGTTGCTCTTGCCCGGCGTCAATAC
GGGATAATACCGCGCCACATAGCAGAACTTTAAAAGTGCTCATCATTGGAAAACGTTCTTCGGGGCGAAA
ACTCTCAAGGATCTTACCGCTGTTGAGATCCAGTTCGATGTAACCCACTCGTGCACCCAACTGATCTTCA
GCATCTTTTACTTTCACCAGCGTTTCTGGGTGAGCAAAAACAGGAAGGCAAAATGCCGCAAAAAAGGGAA
TAAGGGCGACACGGAAATGTTGAATACTCATACTCTTCCTTTTTCAATATTATTGAAGCATTTATCAGGG
TTATTGTCTCATGAGCGGATACATATTTGAATGTATTTAGAAAAATAAACAAATAGGGGTTCCGCGCACA
TTTCCCCGAAAAGTGCCACCTGACGTC
